Addgene plasmid #132615: pGEX-4T1 mouse PARG (439-959)
Purpose: expresses mouse PARG(439-959) in E. coli.
Depositing lab: Wenqing Xu. Depositing organization: University of Washington. Publication: Crystallographic and biochemical analysis of the mouse poly(ADP-ribose) glycohydrolase. Wang Z, Gagne JP, Poirier GG, Xu W. PLoS One. 2014 Jan 21;9(1):e86010. doi: 10.1371/journal.pone.0086010. eCollection 2014. PubMed 24465839.
Backbone
  Vector backbone: pGEX-4T1
  Vector type: Bacterial Expression
Growth in bacteria
  Bacterial resistance: Ampicillin, 100 μg/mL
  Growth temperature: 37°C
  Growth strain: DH5alpha
  Copy number: Unknown
Gene/Insert
  Gene/Insert name: PARG (439-959)
  Species: M. musculus (mouse)
Terms and licenses: Academic/Nonprofit Terms; Industry Terms: Not Available to Industry
How to cite: pGEX-4T1 mouse PARG (439-959) was a gift from Wenqing Xu (Addgene plasmid # 132615 ; http://n2t.net/addgene:132615 ; RRID:Addgene_132615)
