[The description below was written by a language model from this plasmid's Addgene catalogue record and pLannotate feature annotations shown in this document.]
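Description:
pGEX-4T1 mouse PARG (439-959) is a bacterial expression plasmid of about 6.5 kb, built on the pGEX-4T1 backbone, for producing a fragment of mouse poly(ADP-ribose) glycohydrolase in E. coli. It replicates from a ColE1/pMB1-type origin and is selected with ampicillin through the β-lactamase gene and its own promoter. Short remnants of pBR322-derived rop and bom sequences are also annotated, along with a lac promoter/lacZα segment and a small yciV fragment that are backbone carry-over rather than functional payload. The catalogue lists copy number as unknown.

The expression cassette spans the numbering origin of the circular sequence. A tac promoter (a strong trp/lac UV5 hybrid) lies just before position 1 and is followed by a lac operator. Next comes the Schistosoma japonicum glutathione S-transferase coding sequence, and downstream of it the Parg fragment corresponding to residues 439-959. The layout indicates an N-terminal GST fusion, as is usual for pGEX vectors. The short linker between the two coding regions is not annotated, so the record does not confirm a protease cleavage site there. A plasmid-borne lacI gene with its own promoter supplies lac repressor, which keeps the tac promoter off until it is induced with IPTG.

PARG hydrolyses the ribose-ribose bonds of poly(ADP-ribose), the transient polymer made after DNA damage. The GST tag permits glutathione-affinity purification of the recombinant protein. The associated publication concerns crystallographic and biochemical analysis of the mouse enzyme, consistent with use of this construct to make protein for structural and enzymatic studies.
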