Features (pLannotate 1.2.2; 17 found; start..end, strand, type, name):
      1..17      +  protein_bind   lac operator: The lac repressor binds to the lac operator to inhibit transcription in E. coli. This inhibition can be relieved by adding lactose or isopropyl-β-D-thiogalactopyranoside (IPTG). lac repressor encoded by lacI
     40..693     +  CDS            GST26_SCHJA: Experimental evidence at protein level: Swiss-Prot protein existence level 1. GST isoenzymes appear to play a central role in the parasite detoxification system. Other functions are also suspected including a role in increasing the solubility of haematin in the parasite gut. From Schistosoma japonicum (Blood fluke).
    736..2310    +  CDS            Parg (fragment): PARG_MOUSE - Experimental evidence at protein level: Swiss-Prot protein existence level 1. Poly(ADP-ribose) glycohydrolase that degrades poly(ADP- ribose) by hydrolyzing the ribose-ribose bonds present in poly(ADP- ribose). PARG acts both as an endo- and exoglycosidase, releasing poly(ADP-ribose) of different length as well as ADP-ribose monomers. It is however unable to cleave the ester bond between the terminal ADP- ribose and ADP-ribosylated residues, leaving proteins that are mono- ADP-ribosylated. Poly(ADP-ribose) is synthesized after DNA damage is only present transiently and is rapidly
   2346..2385    +  CDS            rop (fragment): Rop protein, which maintains plasmids at low copy number; rop
   2487..2527    +  misc_feature   bom (fragment): basis of mobility region from pBR322
   2632..2736    +  promoter       AmpR promoter: bla
   2737..3597    +  CDS            AmpR: β-lactamase; bla; confers resistance to ampicillin, carbenicillin, and related antibiotics
   3768..4356    +  rep_origin     ori: high-copy-number ColE1/pMB1/pBR322/pUC origin of replication
   4542..4593    -  misc_feature   bom (fragment): basis of mobility region from pBR322
   4600..4677    +  promoter       lacI promoter: lacI
   4678..5760    +  CDS            lacI: lac repressor; lacI; The lac repressor binds to the lac operator to inhibit transcription in E. coli. This inhibition can be relieved by adding lactose or isopropyl-β-D-thiogalactopyranoside (IPTG).
   5773..5794    +  protein_bind   CAP binding site: CAP binding activates transcription in the presence of cAMP. E. coli catabolite activator protein
   5809..5839    +  promoter       lac promoter: promoter for the E. coli lac operon
   5847..5863    +  protein_bind   lac operator: The lac repressor binds to the lac operator to inhibit transcription in E. coli. This inhibition can be relieved by adding lactose or isopropyl-β-D-thiogalactopyranoside (IPTG). lac repressor encoded by lacI
   5883..6056    +  CDS            lacZα: LacZα fragment of β-galactosidase; lacZ fragment
   6320..6436    -  CDS            yciV (fragment): RNAAM_ECOLI - Also known as trpH From Escherichia coli (strain K12).
   6512..6540    +  promoter       tac promoter: strong E. coli promoter; hybrid between the trp and lac UV5 promoters
>Addgene plasmid #132615 | pGEX-4T1 mouse PARG (439-959) | addgene full sequence | sequence record 259515 | Addgene NGS Result
TTGTGAGCGGATAACAATTTCACACAGGAAACAGTATTCATGTCCCCTATACTAGGTTATTGGAAAATTA
AGGGCCTTGTGCAACCCACTCGACTTCTTTTGGAATATCTTGAAGAAAAATATGAAGAGCATTTGTATGA
GCGCGATGAAGGTGATAAATGGCGAAACAAAAAGTTTGAATTGGGTTTGGAGTTTCCCAATCTTCCTTAT
TATATTGATGGTGATGTTAAATTAACACAGTCTATGGCCATCATACGTTATATAGCTGACAAGCACAACA
TGTTGGGTGGTTGTCCAAAAGAGCGTGCAGAGATTTCAATGCTTGAAGGAGCGGTTTTGGATATTAGATA
CGGTGTTTCGAGAATTGCATATAGTAAAGACTTTGAAACTCTCAAAGTTGATTTTCTTAGCAAGCTACCT
GAAATGCTGAAAATGTTCGAAGATCGTTTATGTCATAAAACATATTTAAATGGTGATCATGTAACCCATC
CTGACTTCATGTTGTATGACGCTCTTGATGTTGTTTTATACATGGACCCAATGTGCCTGGATGCGTTCCC
AAAATTAGTTTGTTTTAAAAAACGTATTGAAGCTATCCCACAAATTGATAAGTACTTGAAATCCAGCAAG
TATATAGCATGGCCTTTGCAGGGCTGGCAAGCCACGTTTGGTGGTGGCGACCATCCTCCAAAATCGGATC
TGGTTCCGCGTGGATCCCCGGAATTCGAAAACCTGTATTTTCAGGGCAACCTCCCTCCAGAGAAGAAGTG
GCTGGGAACTCCTATTGAGGAAATGAGAAAAATGCCTCGGTGTGGGATCCATTTGCCTTCCTTAAGACCA
TCTGCAAGTCACACAGTGACTGTTCGGGTAGACCTTCTGAGAGCAGGAGAGGTTCCGAAACCTTTTCCAA
CACATTACAAAGATTTGTGGGATAACAAACATGTGAAAATGCCTTGTTCGGAACAAAACTTGTACCCTGT
GGAAGATGAGAATGGTGAGCGAACTGCAGGGAGTAGGTGGGAGCTCATTCAGACTGCACTTCTCAACAAA
TTCACACGACCCCAGAACTTGAAGGATGCGATTCTGAAATACAATGTGGCATATTCTAAGAAATGGGACT
TTACAGCTTTGGTTGATTTCTGGGATAAGGTACTTGAAGAAGCAGAGGCCCAACATTTATATCAGTCCAT
TTTACCTGACATGGTGAAAATTGCACTCTGTCTGCCAAATATTTGCACCCAGCCAATACCACTCCTGAAA
CAGAAGATGAATCATTCTGTCACGATGTCACAGGAACAGATCGCCAGTCTTTTAGCTAATGCTTTCTTCT
GCACATTTCCCCGACGGAATGCCAAGATGAAATCGGAGTATTCTAGTTACCCAGACATTAACTTCAATCG
GTTGTTTGAAGGACGTTCATCAAGGAAACCAGAAAAACTGAAAACACTCTTCTGCTACTTTCGAAGAGTC
ACAGAGAAAAAACCTACAGGATTGGTGACATTTACAAGACAGAGTCTTGAAGATTTTCCAGAATGGGAAA
GGTGTGAAAAGCCTCTGACACGCTTACACGTCACTTACGAGGGTACCATAGAAGGCAACGGCCGAGGCAT
GCTACAGGTGGATTTTGCAAATCGTTTTGTTGGAGGTGGTGTGACTGGTGCGGGACTTGTACAAGAAGAA
ATCAGATTTTTAATCAATCCTGAATTGATTGTTTCACGGCTGTTCACTGAGGTGCTGGATCACAATGAGT
GTCTTATTATCACAGGTACTGAACAGTACAGTGAATACACAGGCTATGCTGAAACTTATCGTTGGGCCCG
AAGCCATGAAGATGGGAGTGAAAAGGACGATTGGCAGCGGCGCTGCACGGAGATCGTTGCCATTGACGCA
CTTCACTTCAGACGCTACCTCGATCAGTTTGTGCCTGAGAAAGTGAGACGTGAGCTTAACAAGGCTTACT
GCGGATTCCTCCGTCCTGGAGTTCCTTCTGAAAATCTTTCTGCAGTGGCCACGGGAAACTGGGGCTGTGG
TGCCTTTGGGGGTGACGCTAGATTAAAAGCCTTAATACAGATCCTGGCAGCTGCTGCGGCTGAACGTGAC
GTGGTTTATTTCACCTTTGGGGACTCAGAGTTGATGAGAGACATTTACAGCATGCACACTTTCCTTACCG
AGAGGAAGCTGGATGTTGGAAAAGTGTACAAGTTATTGCTTAGATACTACAATGAAGAATGCAGAAACTG
TTCCACCCCTGGACCAGACATCAAGCTTTATCCATTCATATACCATGCTGTTGAGTCAAGTGCAGAGACC
TGACTCGAGCGGCCGCATCGTGACTGACTGACGATCTGCCTCGCGCGTTTCGGTGATGACGGTGAAAACC
TCTGACACATGCAGCTCCCGGAGACGGTCACAGCTTGTCTGTAAGCGGATGCCGGGAGCAGACAAGCCCG
TCAGGGCGCGTCAGCGGGTGTTGGCGGGTGTCGGGGCGCAGCCATGACCCAGTCACGTAGCGATAGCGGA
GTGTATAATTCTTGAAGACGAAAGGGCCTCGTGATACGCCTATTTTTATAGGTTAATGTCATGATAATAA
TGGTTTCTTAGACGTCAGGTGGCACTTTTCGGGGAAATGTGCGCGGAACCCCTATTTGTTTATTTTTCTA
AATACATTCAAATATGTATCCGCTCATGAGACAATAACCCTGATAAATGCTTCAATAATATTGAAAAAGG
AAGAGTATGAGTATTCAACATTTCCGTGTCGCCCTTATTCCCTTTTTTGCGGCATTTTGCCTTCCTGTTT
TTGCTCACCCAGAAACGCTGGTGAAAGTAAAAGATGCTGAAGATCAGTTGGGTGCACGAGTGGGTTACAT
CGAACTGGATCTCAACAGCGGTAAGATCCTTGAGAGTTTTCGCCCCGAAGAACGTTTTCCAATGATGAGC
ACTTTTAAAGTTCTGCTATGTGGCGCGGTATTATCCCGTGTTGACGCCGGGCAAGAGCAACTCGGTCGCC
GCATACACTATTCTCAGAATGACTTGGTTGAGTACTCACCAGTCACAGAAAAGCATCTTACGGATGGCAT
GACAGTAAGAGAATTATGCAGTGCTGCCATAACCATGAGTGATAACACTGCGGCCAACTTACTTCTGACA
ACGATCGGAGGACCGAAGGAGCTAACCGCTTTTTTGCACAACATGGGGGATCATGTAACTCGCCTTGATC
GTTGGGAACCGGAGCTGAATGAAGCCATACCAAACGACGAGCGTGACACCACGATGCCTGCAGCAATGGC
AACAACGTTGCGCAAACTATTAACTGGCGAACTACTTACTCTAGCTTCCCGGCAACAATTAATAGACTGG
ATGGAGGCGGATAAAGTTGCAGGACCACTTCTGCGCTCGGCCCTTCCGGCTGGCTGGTTTATTGCTGATA
AATCTGGAGCCGGTGAGCGTGGGTCTCGCGGTATCATTGCAGCACTGGGGCCAGATGGTAAGCCCTCCCG
TATCGTAGTTATCTACACGACGGGGAGTCAGGCAACTATGGATGAACGAAATAGACAGATCGCTGAGATA
GGTGCCTCACTGATTAAGCATTGGTAACTGTCAGACCAAGTTTACTCATATATACTTTAGATTGATTTAA
AACTTCATTTTTAATTTAAAAGGATCTAGGTGAAGATCCTTTTTGATAATCTCATGACCAAAATCCCTTA
ACGTGAGTTTTCGTTCCACTGAGCGTCAGACCCCGTAGAAAAGATCAAAGGATCTTCTTGAGATCCTTTT
TTTCTGCGCGTAATCTGCTGCTTGCAAACAAAAAAACCACCGCTACCAGCGGTGGTTTGTTTGCCGGATC
AAGAGCTACCAACTCTTTTTCCGAAGGTAACTGGCTTCAGCAGAGCGCAGATACCAAATACTGTCCTTCT
AGTGTAGCCGTAGTTAGGCCACCACTTCAAGAACTCTGTAGCACCGCCTACATACCTCGCTCTGCTAATC
CTGTTACCAGTGGCTGCTGCCAGTGGCGATAAGTCGTGTCTTACCGGGTTGGACTCAAGACGATAGTTAC
CGGATAAGGCGCAGCGGTCGGGCTGAACGGGGGGTTCGTGCACACAGCCCAGCTTGGAGCGAACGACCTA
CACCGAACTGAGATACCTACAGCGTGAGCTATGAGAAAGCGCCACGCTTCCCGAAGGGAGAAAGGCGGAC
AGGTATCCGGTAAGCGGCAGGGTCGGAACAGGAGAGCGCACGAGGGAGCTTCCAGGGGGAAACGCCTGGT
ATCTTTATAGTCCTGTCGGGTTTCGCCACCTCTGACTTGAGCGTCGATTTTTGTGATGCTCGTCAGGGGG
GCGGAGCCTATGGAAAAACGCCAGCAACGCGGCCTTTTTACGGTTCCTGGCCTTTTGCTGGCCTTTTGCT
CACATGTTCTTTCCTGCGTTATCCCCTGATTCTGTGGATAACCGTATTACCGCCTTTGAGTGAGCTGATA
CCGCTCGCCGCAGCCGAACGACCGAGCGCAGCGAGTCAGTGAGCGAGGAAGCGGAAGAGCGCCTGATGCG
GTATTTTCTCCTTACGCATCTGTGCGGTATTTCACACCGCATAAATTCCGACACCATCGAATGGCGCAAA
ACCTTTCGCGGTATGGCATGATAGCGCCCGGAAGAGAGTCAATTCAGGGTGGTGAATGTGAAACCAGTAA
CGTTATACGATGTCGCAGAGTATGCCGGTGTCTCTTATCAGACCGTTTCCCGCGTGGTGAACCAGGCCAG
CCACGTTTCTGCGAAAACGCGGGAAAAAGTGGAAGCGGCGATGGCGGAGCTGAATTACATTCCCAACCGC
GTGGCACAACAACTGGCGGGCAAACAGTCGTTGCTGATTGGCGTTGCCACCTCCAGTCTGGCCCTGCACG
CGCCGTCGCAAATTGTCGCGGCGATTAAATCTCGCGCCGATCAACTGGGTGCCAGCGTGGTGGTGTCGAT
GGTAGAACGAAGCGGCGTCGAAGCCTGTAAAGCGGCGGTGCACAATCTTCTCGCGCAACGCGTCAGTGGG
CTGATCATTAACTATCCGCTGGATGACCAGGATGCCATTGCTGTGGAAGCTGCCTGCACTAATGTTCCGG
CGTTATTTCTTGATGTCTCTGACCAGACACCCATCAACAGTATTATTTTCTCCCATGAAGACGGTACGCG
ACTGGGCGTGGAGCATCTGGTCGCATTGGGTCACCAGCAAATCGCGCTGTTAGCGGGCCCATTAAGTTCT
GTCTCGGCGCGTCTGCGTCTGGCTGGCTGGCATAAATATCTCACTCGCAATCAAATTCAGCCGATAGCGG
AACGGGAAGGCGACTGGAGTGCCATGTCCGGTTTTCAACAAACCATGCAAATGCTGAATGAGGGCATCGT
TCCCACTGCGATGCTGGTTGCCAACGATCAGATGGCGCTGGGCGCAATGCGCGCCATTACCGAGTCCGGG
CTGCGCGTTGGTGCGGATATCTCGGTAGTGGGATACGACGATACCGAAGACAGCTCATGTTATATCCCGC
CGTTAACCACCATCAAACAGGATTTTCGCCTGCTGGGGCAAACCAGCGTGGACCGCTTGCTGCAACTCTC
TCAGGGCCAGGCGGTGAAGGGCAATCAGCTGTTGCCCGTCTCACTGGTGAAAAGAAAAACCACCCTGGCG
CCCAATACGCAAACCGCCTCTCCCCGCGCGTTGGCCGATTCATTAATGCAGCTGGCACGACAGGTTTCCC
GACTGGAAAGCGGGCAGTGAGCGCAACGCAATTAATGTAAGTTAGCTCACTCATTAGGCACCCCAGGCTT
TACACTTTATGCTTCCGGCTCGTATGTTGTGTGGAATTGTGAGCGGATAACAATTTCACACAGGAAACAG
CTATGACCATGATTACGGATTCACTGGCCGTCGTTTTACAACGTCGTGACTGGGAAAACCCTGGCGTTAC
CCAACTTAATCGCCTTGCAGCACATCCCCCTTTCGCCAGCTGGCGTAATAGCGAAGAGGCCCGCACCGAT
CGCCCTTCCCAACAGTTGCGCAGCCTGAATGGCGAATGGCGCTTTGCCTGGTTTCCGGCACCAGAAGCGG
TGCCGGAAAGCTGGCTGGAGTGCGATCTTCCTGAGGCCGATACTGTCGTCGTCCCCTCAAACTGGCAGAT
GCACGGTTACGATGCGCCCATCTACACCAACGTGACCTATCCCATTACGGTCAATCCGCCGTTTGTTCCC
ACGGAGAATCCGACGGGTTGTTACTCGCTCACATTTAATGTTGATGAAAGCTGGCTACAGGAAGGCCAGA
CGCGAATTATTTTTGATGGCGTTGGAATTAGCTTATCGACTGCACGGTGCACCAATGCTTCTGGCGTCAG
GCAGCCATCGGAAGCTGTGGTATGGCTGTGCAGGTCGTAAATCACTGCATAATTCGTGTCGCTCAAGGCG
CACTCCCGTTCTGGATAATGTTTTTTGCGCCGACATCATAACGGTTCTGGCAAATATTCTGAAATGAGCT
GTTGACAATTAATCATCGGCTCGTATAATGTGTGGAA
